>Addgene plasmid #169393 | pmCellFree_KA1_SARS-COV-2_ORF7a | addgene full sequence | sequence record 336506 | Addgene NGS Results
TCCTGCATCTTTTAATCAAATCCCAAGATGTGTATAAACGCGCCGGTATGTACAGGAAGAGGTTTATACT
AAACTGTTACATTGCAAACGTGGTTTCGTGTGCCAAGTGTGAAAACCGATGTTTAATCAAGGCTCTGACG
CATTTCTACAACCACGACTCCAAGTGTGTGGGTGAAGTCATGCATCTTTTAATCAAATCCCAAGATGTGT
ATAAACCACCAAACTGCCAAAAAATGAAAACTGTCGACAAGCTCTGTCCGTTTGCTGGCAACTGCAAGGG
TCTCAATCCTATTTGTAATTATTGAATAATAAAACAATTATAAATGTCAAATTTGTTTTTTATTAACGAT
ACAAACCAAACGCAACAAGAACATTTGTAGTATTATCTATAATTGAAAACGCGTAGTTATAATCGCTGAG
GTAATATTTAAAATCATTTTCAAATGATTCACAGTTAATTTGCGACAATATAATTTTATTTTCACATAAA
CTAGACGCCTTGTCGTCTTCTTCTTCGTATTCCTTCTCTTTTTCATTTTTCTCTTCATAAAAATTAACAT
AGTTATTATCGTATCCATATATGTATCTATCGTATAGAGTAAATTTTTTGTTGTCATAAATATATATGTC
TTTTTTAATGGGGTGTATAGTACCGCTGCGCATAGTTTTTCTGTAATTTACAACAGTGCTATTTTCTGGT
AGTTCTTCGGAGTGTGTTGCTTTAATTATTAAATTTATATAATCAATGAATTTGGGATCGTCGGTTTTGT
ACAATATGTTGCCGGCATAGTACGCAGCTTCTTCTAGTTCAATTACACCATTTTTTAGCAGCACCGGATT
AACATAACTTTCCAAAATGTTGTACGAACCGTTAAACAAAAACAGTTCACCTCCCTTTTCTATACTATTG
TCTGCGAGCAGTTGTTTGTTGTTAAAAATAACAGCCATTGTAATGAGACGCACAAACTAATATCACAAAC
TGGAAATGTCTATCAATATATAGTTGCTGATGGCCGGCCGTAATGAGACGCACAAACTAATATCACAAAC
TGGAAATGTCTATCAATATATAGTTGCTCTAGTTATTAATAGTAATCAATTACGGGGTCATTAGTTCATA
GCCCATATATGGAGTTCCGCGTTACATAACTTACGGTAAATGGCCCGCCTGGCTGACCGCCCAACGACCC
CCGCCCATTGACGTCAATAATGACGTATGTTCCCATAGTAACGCCAATAGGGACTTTCCATTGACGTCAA
TGGGTGGAGTATTTACGGTAAACTGCCCACTTGGCAGTACATCAAGTGTATCATATGCCAAGTACGCCCC
CTATTGACGTCAATGACGGTAAATGGCCCGCCTGGCATTATGCCCAGTACATGACCTTATGGGACTTTCC
TACTTGGCAGTACATCTACGTATTAGTCATCGCTATTACCATGCATGGTCGAGGTGAGCCCCACGTTCTG
CTTCACTCTCCCCATCTCCCCCCCCTCCCCACCCCCAATTTTGTATTTATTTATTTTTTAATTATTTTGT
GCAGCGATGGGGGCGGGGGGGGGGGGGGGGCGCGCGCCGGGGGGGGGGGGGGGGGGSGGGGGGSGGGGSG
GGGSGAGGCGGAGAGGTGCGGCGGCAGCCAATCAGAGCGGCGCGCTCCGAAAGTTTCCTTTTATGGCGAG
GCGGCGGCGGCGGCGGCCCTATAAAAAGCGAAGCGCGCGGCGGGCGGGAGTCGCTGCGCGCTGCCTTCGC
CCCGTGCCCCGCTCCGCCGCCGCCTCGCGCCGCCCGCCCCGGCTCTGACTGACCGCGTTACTCCCACAGG
TGAGCGGGCGGGACGGCCCTTCTCCTTCGGGCTGTAATTAGCGCTTGGTTTAATGACGGCTTGTTTCTTT
TCTGTGGCTGCGTGAAAGCCTTGAGGGGCTCCGGGAGGGCCCTTTGTGCGGGGGGAGCGGCTCGGGGCTG
TCCGCGGGGGGACGGCTGCCTTCGGGGGGGACGGGGCAGGGCGGGGTTCGGCTTCTGGCGTGTGACCGGC
GGCTCTAGAGCCTCTGCTAACCATGTTCATGCCTTCTTCTTTTTCCTACAGCTCCTGGGCAACGTGCTGG
TTATTGTGCTGTCTCATCATTTTGGCAAAGAATTGGATCGGACGTCTAATACGACTCACTATAGGGACAT
CTTAAGTTTATTTTATTTTATTTTATTTTATTTTATTTTATTTTATTTTATTTTATTTTATTTTATTTAA
CCATGACAGTAATGTATAAAGTCTGTAAAGACATTAAACACGTAAGTGAAACCATGGGCACCTCTGGTCA
CCACCATCACCACCATCACCACGGCACAAGCAAGGGCGAGGAGCTGTTCACCGGGGTGGTGCCCATCCTG
GTCGAGTTGGACGGCGACGTAAACGGCCACAAGTTCAGCGTGTCCGGCGAGGGCGAGGGCGATGCCACCT
ACGGCAAGCTGACCCTGAAGTTCATCTGCACCACCGGCAAGCTGCCCGTGCCCTGGCCCACCCTCGTGAC
CACCCTGACCTACGGCGTGCAGTGCTTCAGCCGCTACCCCGACCACATGAAGCAGCACGACTTCTTCAAG
TCCGCCATGCCCGAAGGCTACGTCCAGGAGCGCACCATCTTCTTCAAGGACGACGGCAACTACAAGACCC
GCGCCGAGGTGAAGTTCGAGGGCGACACCCTGGTGAACCGCATCGAGCTGAAGGGCATCGACTTCAAGGA
GGACGGCAACATCCTGGGGCACAAGCTGGAGTACAACTACAACAGCCACAACGTCTATATCATGGCCGAC
AAGCAGAAGAACGGCATCAAGGTGAACTTCAAGATCCGCCACAACATCGAGGACGGCAGCGTGCAGCTCG
CCGACCACTACCAGCAGAACACCCCCATCGGCGACGGCCCCGTGCTGCTGCCCGACAACCACTACCTGAG
CACCCAGTCCGCCCTGAGCAAAGACCCCAACGAGAAGCGCGATCACATGGTCCTGCTGGAGTTCGTGACC
GCCGCCGGGATCACTCTCGGCATGGACGAGCTATACAAGCTGGAGGTGCTCTTCCAGGGTCCGACAAGTT
TGTACAAAAAAGCAGGCTTAATGAAGATCATCTTGTTTTTAGCTTTGATCACTTTAGCAACATGTGAATT
GTACCATTACCAAGAATGTGTTAGAGGTACTACAGTTTTGTTAAAAGAACCATGTTCTTCAGGTACTTAT
GAAGGTAATTCTCCATTTCATCCATTAGCTGATAATAAGTTCGCATTGACTTGTTTCTCAACACAATTCG
CTTTTGCATGTCCAGATGGTGTTAAGCATGTTTACCAATTGAGAGCTAGATCAGTTTCTCCAAAATTGTT
TATTAGACAAGAAGAAGTTCAAGAATTATACTCTCCAATTTTCTTGATCGTTGCTGCAATCGTTTTTATT
ACTTTATGTTTTACATTGAAAAGAAAAACAGAATGAACCCAGCTTTCTTGTACAAAGTGGTGTAAGCGGC
CGCCAGCTTTCTAGACCAGTTTAAACATCACCATCACCATCACTAAGTGATTAACCTCAGGTGCAGGCTG
CCTATCAGAAGGTGGTGGCTGGTGTGGCCAATGCCCTGGCTCACAAATACCACTGAGATCGATCTTTTTC
CCTCTGCCAAAAATTATGGGGACATCATGAAGCCCCTTGAGCATCTGACTTCTGGCTAATAAAGGAAATT
TATTTTCATTGCAATAGTGTGTTGGAATTTTTTGTGTCTCTCACTCGGAAGGACATATGGGAGGGCAAAT
CATTTAAAACATCAGAATGAGTATTTGGTTTAGAGTTTGGCAACATATGCCCATATGTAACTAGCATAAC
CCCTTGGGGCCTCTAAACGGGTCTTGAGGGGTTTTTTGCTGAAAGCATGCGGAGGAAATTCTCCTTGAAG
TTTCCCTGGTGTTCAAAGTAAAGGAGTTTGCACCAGACGCACCTCTGTTCACTGGTCCGGCGTATTAAAA
CACGATACATTGTTATTAGTACATTTATTAAGCGCTAGATTCTGTGCGTTGTTGATTTACAGACAATTGT
TGTACGTATTTTAATAATTCATTAAATTTATAATCTTTAGGGTGGTATGTTAGAGCGAAAATCAAATGAT
TTTCAGCGTCTTTATATCTGAATTTAAATATTAAATCCTCAATAGATTTGTAAAATAGGTTTCGATTAGT
TTCAAACAAGGGTTGTTTTTCCGAACCGATGGCTGGACTATCTAATGGATTTTCGCTCAACGCCACAAAA
CTTGCCAAATCTTGTAGCAGCAATCTAGCTTTGTCGATATTCGTTTGTGTTTTGTTTTGTAATAAAGGTT
CGACGTCGTTCAAAATATTATGCGCTTTTGTATTTCTTTCATCACTGTCGTTAGTGTACAATTGACTCGA
CGTAAACACGTTAAATAGAGCTTGGACATATTTAACATCGGGCGTGTTAGCTTTATTAGGCCGATTATCG
TCGTCGTCCCAACCCTCGTCGTTAGAAGTTGCTTCCGAAGACGATTTTGCCATAGCCACACGACGCCTAT
TAATTGTGTCGGCTAACACGTCCGCGATCAAATTTGTAGTTGAGCTTTTTGGAATTGCGATCGCATAACT
TCGTATAGCATACATTATACGAAGTTATAAGCTCGGAACGCTGCGCTCGGTCGTTCGGCTGCGGCGAGCG
GTATCAGCTCACTCAAAGGCGGTAATACGGTTATCCACAGAATCAGGGGATAACGCAGGAAAGAACATGT
GAGCAAAAGGCCAGCAAAAGGCCAGGAACCGTAAAAAGGCCGCGTTGCTGGCGTTTTTCCATAGGCTCCG
CCCCCTGACGAGCATCACAAAAATCGACGCTCAAGTCAGAGGTGGCGAAACCCGACAGGACTATAAAGAT
ACCAGGCGTTTCCCCCTGGAAGCTCCCTCGTGCGCTCTCCTGTTCCGACCCTGCCGCTTACCGGATACCT
GTCCGCCTTTCTCCCTTCGGGAAGCGTGGCGCTTTCTCATAGCTCACGCTGTAGGTATCTCAGTTCGGTG
TAGGTCGTTCGCTCCAAGCTGGGCTGTGTGCACGAACCCCCCGTTCAGCCCGACCGCTGCGCCTTATCCG
GTAACTATCGTCTTGAGTCCAACCCGGTAAGACACGACTTATCGCCACTGGCAGCAGCCACTGGTAACAG
GATTAGCAGAGCGAGGTATGTAGGCGGTGCTACAGAGTTCTTGAAGTGGTGGCCTAACTACGGCTACACT
AGAAGAACAGTATTTGGTATCTGCGCTCTGCTGAAGCCAGTTACCTTCGGAAAAAGAGTTGGTAGCTCTT
GATCCGGCAAACAAACCACCGCTGGTAGCGGTGGTTTTTTTGTTTGCAAGCAGCAGATTACGCGCAGAAA
AAAAGGATCTCAAGAAGATCCTTTGTTACCAATGCTTAATCAGTGAGGCACCTATCTCAGCGATCTGTCT
ATTTCGTTCATCCATAGTTGCCTGACTCCCCGTCGTGTAGATAACTACGATACGGGAGGGCTTACCATCT
GGCCCCAGTGCTGCAATGATACCGCGAGACCCACGCTCACCGGCTCCAGATTTATCAGCAATAAACCAGC
CAGCCGGAAGGGCCGAGCGCAGAAGTGGTCCTGCAACTTTATCCGCCTCCATCCAGTCTATTAATTGTTG
CCGGGAAGCTAGAGTAAGTAGTTCGCCAGTTAATAGTTTGCGCAACGTTGTTGCCATTGCTACAGGCATC
GTGGTGTCACGCTCGTCGTTTGGTATGGCTTCATTCAGCTCCGGTTCCCAACGATCAAGGCGAGTTACAT
GATCCCCCATGTTGTGCAAAAAAGCGGTTAGCTCCTTCGGTCCTCCGATCGTTGTCAGAAGTAAGTTGGC
CGCAGTGTTATCACTCATGGTTATGGCAGCACTGCATAATTCTCTTACTGTCATGCCATCCGTAAGATGC
TTTTCTGTGACTGGTGAGTACTCAACCAAGTCATTCTGAGAATAGTGTATGCGGCGACCGAGTTGCTCTT
GCCCGGCGTCAATACGGGATAATACCGCGCCACATAGCAGAACTTTAAAAGTGCTCATCATTGGAAAACG
TTCTTCGGGGCGAAAACTCTCAAGGATCTTACCGCTGTTGAGATCCAGTTCGATGTAACCCACTCGTGCA
CCCAACTGATCTTCAGCATCTTTTACTTTCACCAGCGTTTCTGGGTGAGCAAAAACAGGAAGGCAAAATG
CCGCAAAAAAGGGAATAAGGGCGACACGGAAATGTTGAATACTCATACTCTTCCTTTTTCAATATTATTG
AAGCATTTATCAGGGTTATTGTCTCATGTCCGCGCGTT
Features (pLannotate 1.2.2; 21 found; start..end, strand, type, name):
      4..39      +  CDS            lef2 (fragment): baculovirus late expression factor 2
    181..1008    +  misc_recomb    baculovirus recombination region (lef2/ORF603): contains ORF603 and part of lef2
   1020..1078    +  misc_recomb    baculovirus recombination region (ORF603) (fragment): contains ORF603 and part of lef2
   1140..1443    +  enhancer       CMV enhancer: human cytomegalovirus immediate early enhancer
   1449..1726    +  promoter       chicken β-actin promoter: No description available
   1727..1862    +  intron         hybrid intron (fragment): hybrid between chicken β-actin (CBA) and minute virus of mice (MMV) introns (Gray et al., 2011)
   1951..2081    +  intron         chimeric intron (fragment): chimera between introns from chicken β-actin and rabbit β-globin
   2147..2165    +  promoter       T7 promoter: promoter for bacteriophage T7 RNA polymerase
   2339..3049    +  CDS            EGFP: EGFP is a basic (constitutively fluorescent) green fluorescent protein published in 1996, derived from Aequorea victoria. It is reported to be a rapidly-maturing weak dimer with moderate acid sensitivity.
   3074..3098    +  protein_bind   attB1: mutant version of attB; recombination site for the Gateway® BP reaction BP Clonase™
   3101..3463    +  CDS            NS7A_SARS2: Experimental evidence at protein level: Swiss-Prot protein existence level 1. Plays a role as antagonist of host tetherin (BST2), disrupting its antiviral effect. Acts by binding to BST2 thereby interfering with its glycosylation. May suppress small interfering RNA (siRNA). May bind to host ITGAL, thereby playing a role in attachment or modulation of leukocytes. From Severe acute respiratory syndrome coronavirus 2 (2019-nCoV) (SARS-CoV-2).
   3467..3491    -  protein_bind   attB2: mutant version of attB; recombination site for the Gateway® BP reaction BP Clonase™
   3526..3543    +  CDS            7xHis (fragment): 6xHis affinity tag
   3555..3623    +  CDS            HBB (fragment): HBB_PONPY - Experimental evidence at transcript level: Swiss-Prot protein existence level 2. Involved in oxygen transport from the lung to the various peripheral tissues. From Pongo pygmaeus (Bornean orangutan).
   3698..3753    +  polyA_signal   β-globin poly(A) signal: rabbit β-globin polyadenylation signal (Gil and Proudfoot, 1987)
   3841..3888    +  terminator     T7 terminator: transcription terminator for bacteriophage T7 RNA polymerase
   3901..4606    +  misc_recomb    baculovirus recombination region (ORF1629): contains part of ORF1629
   4615..4648    +  protein_bind   loxP: Cre-mediated recombination occurs in the 8-bp core sequence (GCATACAT). Cre recombinase
   4816..5403    -  rep_origin     ori: high-copy-number ColE1/pMB1/pBR322/pUC origin of replication
   5416..6276    -  CDS            AmpR: β-lactamase; bla; confers resistance to ampicillin, carbenicillin, and related antibiotics
   6277..6328    -  promoter       AmpR promoter (fragment): bla
