[The description below was written by a language model from this plasmid's Addgene catalogue record and pLannotate feature annotations shown in this document.]
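Description:
pmCellFree_KA1_SARS-COV-2_ORF7a is a 6,338 nt expression plasmid built on the pmCellFree_KA1 backbone, designed so that one construct can drive protein production both in cell-free translation systems and in transfected mammalian cells. It is maintained in E. coli through a high-copy ColE1/pUC-type origin and an ampicillin resistance gene (β-lactamase). The payload is the SARS-CoV-2 accessory protein ORF7a, encoded by a sequence codon-optimised for Saccharomyces cerevisiae and introduced by Gateway cloning, so the open reading frame sits between attB1 and attB2 sites.

Expression is controlled by stacked promoters. A CAG-type unit (CMV enhancer, chicken β-actin promoter and fragments of chimeric introns) provides strong RNA polymerase II transcription in mammalian cells. A T7 promoter placed downstream of it allows transcription by T7 RNA polymerase for in vitro or coupled cell-free reactions. EGFP lies immediately upstream of attB1, giving the N-terminal fluorescent fusion described in the catalogue entry, which is useful for monitoring yield, solubility or localisation. The catalogue lists the His tag as N-terminal along with eGFP, but the only His feature annotated is a short fragment downstream of attB2, so its actual position relative to the insert is not resolved by the record. The cassette ends with a rabbit β-globin polyadenylation signal and a T7 terminator, matching the two transcription modes.

The cassette is also flanked by baculovirus recombination regions (lef2/ORF603 and ORF1629), and a loxP site is present. These elements would in principle permit transfer into a baculovirus genome or Cre-mediated plasmid fusion, although the record does not state such a use.
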