Addgene plasmid #169393: pmCellFree_KA1_SARS-COV-2_ORF7a
Purpose: Cell-free/mammalian expression vector for SARS-COV-2 virus ORF7a with N-term eGFP
Depositing lab: Kirill Alexandrov. Depositing organization: Queensland University of Technology.
Backbone
  Vector backbone: pmCellFree_KA1
  Vector type: Cell-free expression vector
Growth in bacteria
  Bacterial resistance: Ampicillin, 100 μg/mL
  Growth temperature: 37°C
  Growth strain: DH5alpha
  Copy number: High Copy
Gene/Insert
  Gene/Insert name: SARS-COV-2 _ORF7a (alt name: codon optimized for Saccharomyces cerevisiae)
  Species: SARS-Cov2
  Mutation: Codon optimized for Saccharomyces cerevisiae
  Entrez Gene: ORF7a (a.k.a. GU280_gp07)
  Promoter: T7- CMV/CAG
  Tag / fusion protein: His and eGFP (N terminal on insert)
  Cloning method: Gateway Cloning
  Sequencing primers: 5′ NA
Terms and licenses: Academic/Nonprofit Terms; Industry Terms: Not Available to Industry
How to cite: pmCellFree_KA1_SARS-COV-2_ORF7a was a gift from Kirill Alexandrov (Addgene plasmid # 169393 ; http://n2t.net/addgene:169393 ; RRID:Addgene_169393)
